>Addgene plasmid #142005 | TFORF2274 | addgene full sequence | sequence record 395909 | Addgene NGS Result
TTAATGTAGTCTTATGCAATACTCTTGTAGTCTTGCAACATGGTAACGATGAGTTAGCAACATGCCTTAC
AAGGAGAGAAAAAGCACCGTGCATGCCGATTGGTGGAAGTAAGGTGGTACGATCGTGCCTTATTAGGAAG
GCAACAGACGGGTCTGACATGGATTGGACGAACCACTGAATTGCCGCATTGCAGAGATATTGTATTTAAG
TGCCTAGCTCGATACATAAACGGGTCTCTCTGGTTAGACCAGATCTGAGCCTGGGAGCTCTCTGGCTAAC
TAGGGAACCCACTGCTTAAGCCTCAATAAAGCTTGCCTTGAGTGCTTCAAGTAGTGTGTGCCCGTCTGTT
GTGTGACTCTGGTAACTAGAGATCCCTCAGACCCTTTTAGTCAGTGTGGAAAATCTCTAGCAGTGGCGCC
CGAACAGGGACTTGAAAGCGAAAGGGAAACCAGAGGAGCTCTCTCGACGCAGGACTCGGCTTGCTGAAGC
GCGCACGGCAAGAGGCGAGGGGCGGCGACTGGTGAGTACGCCAAAAATTTTGACTAGCGGAGGCTAGAAG
GAGAGAGATGGGTGCGAGAGCGTCAGTATTAAGCGGGGGAGAATTAGATCGCGATGGGAAAAAATTCGGT
TAAGGCCAGGGGGAAAGAAAAAATATAAATTAAAACATATAGTATGGGCAAGCAGGGAGCTAGAACGATT
CGCAGTTAATCCTGGCCTGTTAGAAACATCAGAAGGCTGTAGACAAATACTGGGACAGCTACAACCATCC
CTTCAGACAGGATCAGAAGAACTTAGATCATTATATAATACAGTAGCAACCCTCTATTGTGTGCATCAAA
GGATAGAGATAAAAGACACCAAGGAAGCTTTAGACAAGATAGAGGAAGAGCAAAACAAAAGTAAGACCAC
CGCACAGCAAGCGGCCGCTGATCTTCAGACCTGGAGGAGGAGATATGAGGGACAATTGGAGAAGTGAATT
ATATAAATATAAAGTAGTAAAAATTGAACCATTAGGAGTAGCACCCACCAAGGCAAAGAGAAGAGTGGTG
CAGAGAGAAAAAAGAGCAGTGGGAATAGGAGCTTTGTTCCTTGGGTTCTTGGGAGCAGCAGGAAGCACTA
TGGGCGCAGCGTCAATGACGCTGACGGTACAGGCCAGACAATTATTGTCTGGTATAGTGCAGCAGCAGAA
CAATTTGCTGAGGGCTATTGAGGCGCAACAGCATCTGTTGCAACTCACAGTCTGGGGCATCAAGCAGCTC
CAGGCAAGAATCCTGGCTGTGGAAAGATACCTAAAGGATCAACAGCTCCTGGGGATTTGGGGTTGCTCTG
GAAAACTCATTTGCACCACTGCTGTGCCTTGGAATGCTAGTTGGAGTAATAAATCTCTGGAACAGATTTG
GAATCACACGACCTGGATGGAGTGGGACAGAGAAATTAACAATTACACAAGCTTAATACACTCCTTAATT
GAAGAATCGCAAAACCAGCAAGAAAAGAATGAACAAGAATTATTGGAATTAGATAAATGGGCAAGTTTGT
GGAATTGGTTTAACATAACAAATTGGCTGTGGTATATAAAATTATTCATAATGATAGTAGGAGGCTTGGT
AGGTTTAAGAATAGTTTTTGCTGTACTTTCTATAGTGAATAGAGTTAGGCAGGGATATTCACCATTATCG
TTTCAGACCCACCTCCCAACCCCGAGGGGACCCATGCATTGCATCTCAATTAGTCAGCAACCAGGTGTGG
AAAGTCCCCAGGCTCCCCAGCAGGCAGAAGTATGCAAAGCATGCGTCTCAATTAGTCAGCAACCATAGTC
CCGCCCCTAACTCCGCCCATCCCGCCCCTAACTCCGCCCAGTTCCGCCCATTCTCCGCCCCATGGCTGAC
TAATTTTTTTTATTTATGCAGAGGCCGAGGCCGCCTCGGCCTCTGAGCTATTCCAGAAGTAGTGAGGAGG
CTTTTTTGGAGGCCTAGGCTTTTGCAAAAAGCTTTCTAGAGGTACCACCGGAGCTTACCATGACCGAGTA
CAAGCCCACGGTGCGCCTCGCCACCCGCGACGACGTCCCCAGGGCCGTACGCACCCTCGCCGCCGCGTTC
GCCGACTACCCCGCCACGCGCCACACCGTCGATCCGGACCGCCACATCGAGCGGGTCACCGAGCTGCAAG
AACTCTTCCTCACGCGCGTCGGGCTCGACATCGGCAAGGTGTGGGTCGCGGACGACGGCGCCGCCGTGGC
GGTCTGGACCACGCCGGAGAGCGTCGAAGCGGGGGCGGTGTTCGCCGAGATCGGCCCGCGCATGGCCGAG
TTGAGCGGTTCCCGGCTGGCCGCGCAGCAACAGATGGAAGGCCTCCTGGCGCCGCACCGGCCCAAGGAGC
CCGCGTGGTTCCTGGCCACCGTCGGCGTCTCGCCCGACCACCAGGGCAAGGGTCTGGGCAGCGCCGTCGT
GCTCCCCGGAGTGGAGGCGGCCGAGCGCGCCGGGGTGCCCGCCTTCCTGGAGACCTCCGCGCCCCGCAAC
CTCCCCTTCTACGAGCGGCTCGGCTTCACCGTCACCGCCGACGTCGAGGTGCCCGAAGGACCGCGCACCT
GGTGCATGACCCGCAAGCCCGGTGCCAGTTAACGAATTCTAGATCTTGAGACAAATGGCAGTATTCATCC
ACAATTTTAAAAGAAAAGGGGGGATTGGGGGGTACAGTGCAGGGGAAAGAATAGTAGACATAATAGCAAC
AGACATACAAACTAAAGAATTACAAAAACAAATTACAAAAATTCAAAATTTTCGGGTTTATTACAGGGAC
AGCAGAGATCCACTTTGGCGCCGGCTCGAGGCCTGCAGGTGCAAAGATGGATAAAGTTTTAAACAGAGAG
GAATCTTTGCAGCTAATGGACCTTCTAGGTCTTGAAAGGAGTGGGAATTGGCTCCGGTGCCCGTCAGTGG
GCAGAGCGCACATCGCCCACAGTCCCCGAGAAGTTGGGGGGAGGGGTCGGCAATTGAACCGGTGCCTAGA
GAAGGTGGCGCGGGGTAAACTGGGAAAGTGATGTCGTGTACTGGCTCCGCCTTTTTCCCGAGGGTGGGGG
AGAACCGTATATAAGTGCAGTAGTCGCCGTGAACGTTCTTTTTCGCAACGGGTTTGCCGCCAGAACACAG
GTAAGTGCCGTGTGTGGTTCCCGCGGGCCTGGCCTCTTTACGGGTTATGGCCCTTGCGTGCCTTGAATTA
CTTCCACCTGGCTGCAGTACGTGATTCTTGATCCCGAGCTTCGGGTTGGAAGTGGGTGGGAGAGTTCGAG
GCCTTGCGCTTAAGGAGCCCCTTCGCCTCGTGCTTGAGTTGAGGCCTGGCCTGGGCGCTGGGGCCGCCGC
GTGCGAATCTGGTGGCACCTTCGCGCCTGTCTCGCTGCTTTCGATAAGTCTCTAGCCATTTAAAATTTTT
GATGACCTGCTGCGACGCTTTTTTTCTGGCAAGATAGTCTTGTAAATGCGGGCCAAGATCTGCACACTGG
TATTTCGGTTTTTGGGGCCGCGGGCGGCGACGGGGCCCGTGCGTCCCAGCGCACATGTTCGGCGAGGCGG
GGCCTGCGAGCGCGGCCACCGAGAATCGGACGGGGGTAGTCTCAAGCTGGCCGGCCTGCTCTGGTGCCTG
GCCTCGCGCCGCCGTGTATCGCCCCGCCCTGGGCGGCAAGGCTGGCCCGGTCGGCACCAGTTGCGTGAGC
GGAAAGATGGCCGCTTCCCGGCCCTGCTGCAGGGAGCTCAAAATGGAGGACGCGGCGCTCGGGAGAGCGG
GCGGGTGAGTCACCCACACAAAGGAAAAGGGCCTTTCCGTCCTCAGCCGTCGCTTCATGTGACTCCACGG
AGTACCGGGCGCCGTCCAGGCACCTCGATTAGTTCTCGAGCTTTTGGAGTACGTCGTCTTTAGGTTGGGG
GGAGGGGTTTTATGCGATGGAGTTTCCCCACACTGAGTGGGTGGAGACTGAAGTTAGGCCAGCTTGGCAC
TTGATGTAATTCTCCTTGGAATTTGCCCTTTTTGAGTTTGGATCTTGGTTCATTCTCAAGCCTCAGACAG
TGGTTCAAAGTTTTTTTCTTCCATTTCAGGTGTCGTGAGGCTAGCACCGCCACCATGCCCACCGTGGATG
ACATTCTGGAGCAGGTTGGGGAGTCTGGCTGGTTCCAGAAGCAAGCCTTCCTCATCTTATGCCTGCTGTC
GGCTGCCTTTGCGCCCATCTGTGTGGGCATCGTCTTCCTGGGTTTCACACCTGACCACCACTGCCAGAGT
CCTGGGGTGGCTGAGCTGAGCCAGCGCTGTGGCTGGAGCCCTGCGGAGGAGCTGAACTATACAGTGCCAG
GCCTGGGGCCCGCGGGCGAGGCCTTCCTTGGCCAGTGCAGGCGCTATGAAGTGGACTGGAACCAGAGCGC
CCTCAGCTGTGTAGACCCCCTGGCTAGCCTGGCCACCAACAGGAGCCACCTGCCGCTGGGTCCCTGCCAG
GATGGCTGGGTGTATGACACGCCCGGCTCTTCCATCGTCACTGAGTTCAACCTGGTGTGTGCTGACTCCT
GGAAGCTGGACCTCTTTCAGTCCTGTTTGAATGCGGGCTTCTTGTTTGGCTCTCTCGGTGTTGGCTACTT
TGCAGACAGGTTTGGCCGTAAGCTGTGTCTCCTGGGAACTGTGCTGGTCAACGCGGTGTCGGGCGTGCTC
ATGGCCTTCTCGCCCAACTACATGTCCATGCTGCTCTTCCGCCTGCTGCAGGGCCTGGTCAGCAAGGGCA
ACTGGATGGCTGGCTACACCCTAATCACAGAATTTGTTGGCTCGGGCTCCAGAAGAACGGTGGCGATCAT
GTACCAGATGGCCTTCACGGTGGGGCTGGTGGCGCTTACCGGGCTGGCCTACGCCCTGCCTCACTGGCGC
TGGCTGCAGCTGGCAGTCTCCCTGCCCACCTTCCTCTTCCTGCTCTACTACTGGTGTGTGCCGGAGTCCC
CTCGGTGGCTGTTATCACAAAAAAGAAACACTGAAGCAATAAAGATAATGGACCACATCGCTCAAAAGAA
TGGGAAGTTGCCTCCTGCTGATTTAAAGATGCTTTCCCTCGAAGAGGATGTCACCGAAAAGCTGAGCCCT
TCATTTGCAGACCTGTTCCGCACGCCGCGCCTGAGGAAGCGCACCTTCATCCTGATGTACCTGTGGTTCA
CGGACTCTGTGCTCTATCAGGGGCTCATCCTGCACATGGGCGCCACCAGCGGGAACCTCTACCTGGATTT
CCTTTACTCCGCTCTGGTCGAAATCCCGGGGGCCTTCATAGCCCTCATCACCATTGACCGCGTGGGCCGC
ATCTACCCCATGGCCATGTCAAATTTGTTGGCGGGGGCAGCCTGCCTCGTCATGATTTTTATCTCACCTG
ACCTGCACTGGTTAAACATCATAATCATGTGTGTTGGCCGAATGGGAATCACCATTGCAATACAAATGAT
CTGCCTGGTGAATGCTGAGCTGTACCCCACATTCGTCAGAAAAGCAAAGCCCAAAGAAAACACGATTTAC
CTTAAGGTCCAAACCTCAGAACCCTCGGGCACCTAGTAATGAACTAGTCCGTAACTTGAAAGTATTTCGA
TTTCTTGGCTTTATATATCTTGTGGAAAGGACGACCGGTGGACGCCCATTCCACGACGACGCGTTAAGTC
GACAATCAACCTCTGGATTACAAAATTTGTGAAAGATTGACTGGTATTCTTAACTATGTTGCTCCTTTTA
CGCTATGTGGATACGCTGCTTTAATGCCTTTGTATCATGCTATTGCTTCCCGTATGGCTTTCATTTTCTC
CTCCTTGTATAAATCCTGGTTGCTGTCTCTTTATGAGGAGTTGTGGCCCGTTGTCAGGCAACGTGGCGTG
GTGTGCACTGTGTTTGCTGACGCAACCCCCACTGGTTGGGGCATTGCCACCACCTGTCAGCTCCTTTCCG
GGACTTTCGCTTTCCCCCTCCCTATTGCCACGGCGGAACTCATCGCCGCCTGCCTTGCCCGCTGCTGGAC
AGGGGCTCGGCTGTTGGGCACTGACAATTCCGTGGTGTTGTCGGGGAAATCATCGTCCTTTCCTTGGCTG
CTCGCCTGTGTTGCCACCTGGATTCTGCGCGGGACGTCCTTCTGCTACGTCCCTTCGGCCCTCAATCCAG
CGGACCTTCCTTCCCGCGGCCTGCTGCCGGCTCTGCGGCCTCTTCCGCGTCTTCGCCTTCGCCCTCAGAC
GAGTCGGATCTCCCTTTGGGCCGCCTCCCCGCGTCGACTTTAAGACCAATGACTTACAAGGCAGCTGTAG
ATCTTAGCCACTTTTTAAAAGAAAAGGGGGGACTGGAAGGGCTAATTCACTCCCAACGAAGACAAGATCT
GCTTTTTGCTTGTACTGGGTCTCTCTGGTTAGACCAGATCTGAGCCTGGGAGCTCTCTGGCTAACTAGGG
AACCCACTGCTTAAGCCTCAATAAAGCTTGCCTTGAGTGCTTCAAGTAGTGTGTGCCCGTCTGTTGTGTG
ACTCTGGTAACTAGAGATCCCTCAGACCCTTTTAGTCAGTGTGGAAAATCTCTAGCAGTACGTATAGTAG
TTCATGTCATCTTATTATTCAGTATTTATAACTTGCAAAGAAATGAATATCAGAGAGTGAGAGGAACTTG
TTTATTGCAGCTTATAATGGTTACAAATAAAGCAATAGCATCACAAATTTCACAAATAAAGCATTTTTTT
CACTGCATTCTAGTTGTGGTTTGTCCAAACTCATCAATGTATCTTATCATGTCTGGCTCTAGCTATCCCG
CCCCTAACTCCGCCCATCCCGCCCCTAACTCCGCCCAGTTCCGCCCATTCTCCGCCCCATGGCTGACTAA
TTTTTTTTATTTATGCAGAGGCCGAGGCCGCCTCGGCCTCTGAGCTATTCCAGAAGTAGTGAGGAGGCTT
TTTTGGAGGCCTAGGGACGTACCCAATTCGCCCTATAGTGAGTCGTATTACGCGCGCTCACTGGCCGTCG
TTTTACAACGTCGTGACTGGGAAAACCCTGGCGTTACCCAACTTAATCGCCTTGCAGCACATCCCCCTTT
CGCCAGCTGGCGTAATAGCGAAGAGGCCCGCACCGATCGCCCTTCCCAACAGTTGCGCAGCCTGAATGGC
GAATGGG
[124 nt withheld, positions 7148-7271]
C
[91 nt withheld, positions 7273-7363]
A
[49 nt withheld, positions 7365-7413]
CCTTTGACGTTGGAGTCCACGTTCTTT
[37 nt withheld, positions 7441-7477]
ACCCTATCTCGGTCTATTCTTTTGATTTATAAGGGATTTTGCCGATTTCGGCCTATTGGTTAAAAAATGA
GCTGATTTAACAAAAATTTAACGCGAATTTTAACAAAATATTAACGCTTACAATTTAGGTGGCACTTTTC
GGGGAAATGTGCGCGGAACCCCTATTTGTTTATTTTTCTAAATACATTCAAATATGTATCCGCTCATGAG
ACAATAACCCTGATAAATGCTTCAATAATATTGAAAAAGGAAGAGTATGAGTATTCAACATTTCCGTGTC
GCCCTTATTCCCTTTTTTGCGGCATTTTGCCTTCCTGTTTTTGCTCACCCAGAAACGCTGGTGAAAGTAA
AAGATGCTGAAGATCAGTTGGGTGCACGAGTGGGTTACATCGAACTGGATCTCAACAGCGGTAAGATCCT
TGAGAGTTTTCGCCCCGAAGAACGTTTTCCAATGATGAGCACTTTTAAAGTTCTGCTATGTGGCGCGGTA
TTATCCCGTATTGACGCCGGGCAAGAGCAACTCGGTCGCCGCATACACTATTCTCAGAATGACTTGGTTG
AGTACTCACCAGTCACAGAAAAGCATCTTACGGATGGCATGACAGTAAGAGAATTATGCAGTGCTGCCAT
AACCATGAGTGATAACACTGCGGCCAACTTACTTCTGACAACGATCGGAGGACCGAAGGAGCTAACCGCT
TTTTTGCACAACATGGGGGATCATGTAACTCGCCTTGATCGTTGGGAACCGGAGCTGAATGAAGCCATAC
CAAACGACGAGCGTGACACCACGATGCCTGTAGCAATGGCAACAACGTTGCGCAAACTATTAACTGGCGA
ACTACTTACTCTAGCTTCCCGGCAACAATTAATAGACTGGATGGAGGCGGATAAAGTTGCAGGACCACTT
CTGCGCTCGGCCCTTCCGGCTGGCTGGTTTATTGCTGATAAATCTGGAGCCGGTGAGCGTGGGTCTCGCG
GTATCATTGCAGCACTGGGGCCAGATGGTAAGCCCTCCCGTATCGTAGTTATCTACACGACGGGGAGTCA
GGCAACTATGGATGAACGAAATAGACAGATCGCTGAGATAGGTGCCTCACTGATTAAGCATTGGTAACTG
TCAGACCAAGTTTACTCATATATACTTTAGATTGATTTAAAACTTCATTTTTAATTTAAAAGGATCTAGG
TGAAGATCCTTTTTGATAATCTCATGACCAAAATCCCTTAACGTGAGTTTTCGTTCCACTGAGCGTCAGA
CCCCGTAGAAAAGATCAAAGGATCTTCTTGAGATCCTTTTTTTCTGCGCGTAATCTGCTGCTTGCAAACA
AAAAAACCACCGCTACCAGCGGTGGTTTGTTTGCCGGATCAAGAGCTACCAACTCTTTTTCCGAAGGTAA
CTGGCTTCAGCAGAGCGCAGATACCAAATACTGTTCTTCTAGTGTAGCCGTAGTTAGGCCACCACTTCAA
GAACTCTGTAGCACCGCCTACATACCTCGCTCTGCTAATCCTGTTACCAGTGGCTGCTGCCAGTGGCGAT
AAGTCGTGTCTTACCGGGTTGGACTCAAGACGATAGTTACCGGATAAGGCGCAGCGGTCGGGCTGAACGG
GGGGTTCGTGCACACAGCCCAGCTTGGAGCGAACGACCTACACCGAACTGAGATACCTACAGCGTGAGCT
ATGAGAAAGCGCCACGCTTCCCGAAGGGAGAAAGGCGGACAGGTATCCGGTAAGCGGCAGGGTCGGAACA
GGAGAGCGCACGAGGGAGCTTCCAGGGGGAAACGCCTGGTATCTTTATAGTCCTGTCGGGTTTCGCCACC
TCTGACTTGAGCGTCGATTTTTGTGATGCTCGTCAGGGGGGCGGAGCCTATGGAAAAACGCCAGCAACGC
GGCCTTTTTACGGTTCCTGGCCTTTTGCTGGCCTTTTGCTCACATGTTCTTTCCTGCGTTATCCCCTGAT
TCTGTGGATAACCGTATTACCGCCTTTGAGTGAGCTGATACCGCTCGCCGCAGCCGAACGACCGAGCGCA
GCGAGTCAGTGAGCGAGGAAGCGGAAGAGCGCCCAATACGCAAACCGCCTCTCCCCGCGCGTTGGCCGAT
TCATTAATGCAGCTGGCACGACAGGTTTCCCGACTGGAAAGCGGGCAGTGAGCGCAACGCAATTAATGTG
AGTTAGCTCACTCATTAGGCACCCCAGGCTTTACACTTTATGCTTCCGGCTCGTATGTTGTGTGGAATTG
TGAGCGGATAACAATTTCACACAGGAAACAGCTATGACCATGATTACGCCAAGCGCGCAATTAACCCTCA
CTAAAGGGAACAAAAGCTGGAGCTGCAAGC
Features (pLannotate 1.2.2; 31 found; start..end, strand, type, name):
      5..231     +  promoter       RSV promoter: Rous sarcoma virus enhancer/promoter
    232..412     +  LTR            5' LTR (truncated): truncated 5' long terminal repeat (LTR) from HIV-1
    459..584     +  misc_feature   HIV-1 Ψ: packaging signal of human immunodeficiency virus type 1
    568..931     +  CDS            HIV-1 gag (fragment): gag protein from human immunodeficiency virus 1; gag
   1077..1310    +  misc_feature   RRE: The Rev response element (RRE) of HIV-1 allows for Rev-dependent mRNA export from the nucleus to the cytoplasm.
   1687..1713    +  CDS            Rev (fragment): human immunodeficiency virus 1 (HIV-1) Rev protein; rev; enhances nuclear export of unspliced and incompletely spliced viral mRNAs
   1720..1743    +  promoter       SV40 promoter (fragment): SV40 early promoter
   1744..1815    +  promoter       SV40 promoter (fragment): SV40 enhancer and early promoter
   1839..1974    +  rep_origin     SV40 ori: SV40 origin of replication
   2020..2616    +  CDS            PuroR (fragment): puromycin N-acetyltransferase; pac from Streptomyces; confers resistance to puromycin
   2665..2782    +  misc_feature   cPPT/CTS: central polypurine tract and central termination sequence of HIV-1
   2847..2913    +  CDS            small t antigen (fragment): SV40 (simian virus 40) small t antigen
   2920..4098    +  promoter       EF-1α promoter: strong constitutive promoter for human elongation factor EF-1α
   4115..5563    +  CDS            SLC22A1 (fragment): S22A1_HUMAN - Also known as OCT1. Experimental evidence at protein level: Swiss-Prot protein existence level 1. Translocates a broad array of organic cations with various structures and molecular weights including the model compounds 1- methyl-4-phenylpyridinium (MPP), tetraethylammonium (TEA), N-1- methylnicotinamide (NMN), 4-(4-(dimethylamino)styryl)-N- methylpyridinium (ASP), the endogenous compounds choline, guanidine, histamine, epinephrine, adrenaline, noradrenaline and dopamine, and the drugs quinine, and metformin. The transport of organic cations is inhibited by a broad array of compo
   5579..5632    +  promoter       U6 promoter (fragment): RNA polymerase III promoter for human U6 snRNA
   5674..6262    +  misc_feature   WPRE: woodchuck hepatitis virus posttranscriptional regulatory element
   6313..6332    +  misc_feature   cPPT/CTS (fragment): central polypurine tract and central termination sequence of HIV-1
   6334..6567    +  LTR            3' LTR (ΔU3): self-inactivating 3' long terminal repeat (LTR) from HIV-1
   6645..6766    +  polyA_signal   SV40 poly(A) signal: SV40 polyadenylation signal
   6806..6941    +  rep_origin     SV40 ori: SV40 origin of replication
   6962..6980    -  promoter       T7 promoter: promoter for bacteriophage T7 RNA polymerase
   6988..7143    +  CDS            lacZα (fragment): LacZα fragment of β-galactosidase; lacZ fragment
   7148..7576    +  rep_origin     f1 ori (sequence partly withheld): f1 bacteriophage origin of replication; arrow indicates direction of (+) strand synthesis
   7629..7733    +  promoter       AmpR promoter: bla
   7734..8594    +  CDS            AmpR: β-lactamase; bla; confers resistance to ampicillin, carbenicillin, and related antibiotics
   8765..9353    +  rep_origin     ori: high-copy-number ColE1/pMB1/pBR322/pUC origin of replication
   9536..9628    +  CDS            lacI (fragment): lac repressor; lacI; The lac repressor binds to the lac operator to inhibit transcription in E. coli. This inhibition can be relieved by adding lactose or isopropyl-β-D-thiogalactopyranoside (IPTG).
   9641..9662    +  protein_bind   CAP binding site: CAP binding activates transcription in the presence of cAMP. E. coli catabolite activator protein
   9677..9707    +  promoter       lac promoter: promoter for the E. coli lac operon
   9715..9731    +  protein_bind   lac operator: The lac repressor binds to the lac operator to inhibit transcription in E. coli. This inhibition can be relieved by adding lactose or isopropyl-β-D-thiogalactopyranoside (IPTG). lac repressor encoded by lacI
   9776..9794    +  promoter       T3 promoter: promoter for bacteriophage T3 RNA polymerase
