[The description below was written by a language model from this plasmid's Addgene catalogue record and pLannotate feature annotations shown in this document.]
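Description:
TFORF2274 is a lentiviral mammalian expression plasmid built on the pLX_TRC317 backbone. It belongs to a barcoded library of open reading frames designed for overexpressing transcription factors in pooled screens. In bacteria it is maintained by a high-copy ColE1/pUC-type origin and selected with ampicillin through the bla gene. An f1 origin and remnants of a lac/lacZα cloning region flanked by T3 and T7 promoters are also present. The depositor notes that the plasmid can recombine.

The viral portion has a third-generation, self-inactivating layout. An RSV promoter drives a truncated HIV-1 5' LTR, followed by the Ψ packaging signal with a partial gag sequence, the Rev response element for nuclear export of the genomic RNA, a cPPT/CTS, and a ΔU3 3' LTR followed by an SV40 polyadenylation signal. Two expression units sit between the LTRs. SV40 early promoter and origin sequences precede a puromycin N-acetyltransferase gene, which allows selection of transduced cells. A full-length EF-1α promoter drives the insert, human SLC22A1 (also called OCT1), with a WPRE downstream to enhance transcript stability and expression.

The insert is annotated as a fragment of the reference protein, and the depositor comments cite specific transcript isoforms. SLC22A1 encodes an organic cation transporter rather than a classical transcription factor; the record does not explain why it is in the collection.

The stated purpose describes a unique 24-bp barcode for identifying the ORF in pooled screens, but the feature table does not annotate it. A short U6-promoter fragment lies between the ORF and the WPRE, and the record does not state its function.
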