Addgene plasmid #142005: TFORF2274
Purpose: Lentiviral vector for overexpressing transcription factor ORFs with unique 24-bp barcodes. Barcodes facilitate identification of transcription factors in pooled screens.
Depositing lab: Feng Zhang. Depositing organization: Broad Institute. Publication: A transcription factor atlas of directed differentiation. Joung J, Ma S, Tay T, Geiger-Schuller KR, Kirchgatterer PC, Verdine VK, Guo B, Arias-Garcia MA, Allen WE, Singh A, Kuksenko O, Abudayyeh OO, Gootenberg JS, Fu Z, Macrae RK, Buenrostro JD, Regev A, Zhang F. Cell. 2023 Jan 5;186(1):209-229.e26. doi: 10.1016/j.cell.2022.11.026. PubMed 36608654.
Backbone
  Vector backbone: pLX_TRC317
  Backbone manufacturer: Broad Institute Genetic Perturbation Platform
  Backbone size w/o insert (bp): 8264
  Vector type: Mammalian Expression, Lentiviral
  Selectable markers: Puromycin
Growth in bacteria
  Bacterial resistance: Ampicillin, 100 μg/mL
  Growth temperature: 37°C
  Growth strain: NEB Stable
  Copy number: High Copy
Gene/Insert
  Gene/Insert name: SLC22A1
  Species: H. sapiens (human)
  Insert size (bp): 1553
  Entrez Gene: SLC22A1 (a.k.a. HOCT1, OCT1, oct1_cds)
  Promoter: EF1a
  Cloning method: Unknown
  Sequencing primers: 5′ GGGTGGAGACTGAAGTTAGGCCAG; 3′ CACATAGCGTAAAAGGAGCAACATAG
Terms and licenses: Academic/Nonprofit Terms; Industry Terms: Not Available to Industry
Depositor comments: XM_006715552,ENST00000457470 . The transcription factor ORF portion of this plasmid was synthesized by Genewiz. Please test multiple small colonies in case of plasmid recombination. To make this collection available in a timely manner, a portion of this collection was not fully sequenced by Addgene. If an Addgene verified full plasmid sequence is not available, please contact us prior to placing an order to request the full sequence.
How to cite: TFORF2274 was a gift from Feng Zhang (Addgene plasmid # 142005 ; http://n2t.net/addgene:142005 ; RRID:Addgene_142005)
