>Addgene plasmid #142005 | TFORF2274 | depositor partial sequence | sequence record 278152 | Insert
ACCGCCACCATGCCCACCGTGGATGACATTCTGGAGCAGGTTGGGGAGTCTGGCTGGTTCCAGAAGCAAG
CCTTCCTCATCTTATGCCTGCTGTCGGCTGCCTTTGCGCCCATCTGTGTGGGCATCGTCTTCCTGGGTTT
CACACCTGACCACCACTGCCAGAGTCCTGGGGTGGCTGAGCTGAGCCAGCGCTGTGGCTGGAGCCCTGCG
GAGGAGCTGAACTATACAGTGCCAGGCCTGGGGCCCGCGGGCGAGGCCTTCCTTGGCCAGTGCAGGCGCT
ATGAAGTGGACTGGAACCAGAGCGCCCTCAGCTGTGTAGACCCCCTGGCTAGCCTGGCCACCAACAGGAG
CCACCTGCCGCTGGGTCCCTGCCAGGATGGCTGGGTGTATGACACGCCCGGCTCTTCCATCGTCACTGAG
TTCAACCTGGTGTGTGCTGACTCCTGGAAGCTGGACCTCTTTCAGTCCTGTTTGAATGCGGGCTTCTTGT
TTGGCTCTCTCGGTGTTGGCTACTTTGCAGACAGGTTTGGCCGTAAGCTGTGTCTCCTGGGAACTGTGCT
GGTCAACGCGGTGTCGGGCGTGCTCATGGCCTTCTCGCCCAACTACATGTCCATGCTGCTCTTCCGCCTG
CTGCAGGGCCTGGTCAGCAAGGGCAACTGGATGGCTGGCTACACCCTAATCACAGAATTTGTTGGCTCGG
GCTCCAGAAGAACGGTGGCGATCATGTACCAGATGGCCTTCACGGTGGGGCTGGTGGCGCTTACCGGGCT
GGCCTACGCCCTGCCTCACTGGCGCTGGCTGCAGCTGGCAGTCTCCCTGCCCACCTTCCTCTTCCTGCTC
TACTACTGGTGTGTGCCGGAGTCCCCTCGGTGGCTGTTATCACAAAAAAGAAACACTGAAGCAATAAAGA
TAATGGACCACATCGCTCAAAAGAATGGGAAGTTGCCTCCTGCTGATTTAAAGATGCTTTCCCTCGAAGA
GGATGTCACCGAAAAGCTGAGCCCTTCATTTGCAGACCTGTTCCGCACGCCGCGCCTGAGGAAGCGCACC
TTCATCCTGATGTACCTGTGGTTCACGGACTCTGTGCTCTATCAGGGGCTCATCCTGCACATGGGCGCCA
CCAGCGGGAACCTCTACCTGGATTTCCTTTACTCCGCTCTGGTCGAAATCCCGGGGGCCTTCATAGCCCT
CATCACCATTGACCGCGTGGGCCGCATCTACCCCATGGCCATGTCAAATTTGTTGGCGGGGGCAGCCTGC
CTCGTCATGATTTTTATCTCACCTGACCTGCACTGGTTAAACATCATAATCATGTGTGTTGGCCGAATGG
GAATCACCATTGCAATACAAATGATCTGCCTGGTGAATGCTGAGCTGTACCCCACATTCGTCAGAAAAGC
AAAGCCCAAAGAAAACACGATTTACCTTAAGGTCCAAACCTCAGAACCCTCGGGCACCTAGTAATGAACT
AGTCCGTAACTTGAAAGTATTTCGATTTCTTGGCTTTATATATCTTGTGGAAAGGACGACCGGTGGACGC
CCATTCCACGACG
