>Addgene plasmid #142005 | TFORF2274 | depositor partial sequence | sequence record 278153 | Barcode
CCGGTGGACGCCCATTCCACGACG
